Addgene plasmid #14339: pAG416GAL-EYFP-ccdB
Purpose: (Empty Backbone)
Depositing lab: Susan Lindquist. Depositing organization: Whitehead Institute for Biomedical Research. Publication: A suite of Gateway cloning vectors for high-throughput genetic analysis in Saccharomyces cerevisiae. Alberti S, Gitler AD, Lindquist S. Yeast. 2007 Oct . 24(10):913-9. 10.1002/yea.1502 PubMed 17583893.
Backbone
  Vector backbone: pRS416
  Vector type: Yeast Expression ; Gateway Destination
  Selectable markers: URA3
Growth in bacteria
  Bacterial resistance: Chloramphenicol and Ampicillin, 25 & 100 μg/mL
  Growth temperature: 37°C
  Growth strain: ccdB Survival
  Growth instructions: DB3.1, ccdB Survival
  Copy number: Unknown
Gene/Insert
  Gene/Insert name: None
  Tag / fusion protein: EYFP (N terminal on backbone)
  Cloning method: Gateway Cloning
  Sequencing primers: 5′ EGFP-C
Terms and licenses: Academic/Nonprofit Terms; Industry Terms: Not Available to Industry
Depositor comments: Type of plasmid: CEN. This plasmid contains the Gateway technology from Invitrogen; Invitrogen requires purchasing of Gateway Clonase for carrying out the Gateway recombinational cloning reaction http://www.invitrogen.com Please note that the full plasmid sequence is provided as a reference only, and may not match the exact sequence of the plasmid.
How to cite: pAG416GAL-EYFP-ccdB was a gift from Susan Lindquist (Addgene plasmid # 14339 ; http://n2t.net/addgene:14339 ; RRID:Addgene_14339)
