[The description below was written by a language model from this plasmid's Addgene catalogue record and pLannotate feature annotations shown in this document.]
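Description:
pAG416GAL-EYFP-ccdB is an empty Gateway destination vector for galactose-inducible expression of N-terminally EYFP-tagged proteins in Saccharomyces cerevisiae. It is built on the pRS416 shuttle backbone and is a centromeric plasmid. A CEN6/ARS element provides stable, low-copy maintenance in yeast, and the URA3 gene with its own promoter allows selection in ura3 auxotrophs and counterselection with 5-FOA. In E. coli the plasmid replicates from a ColE1/pUC-type origin and carries ampicillin resistance. An f1 origin and remnants of the pBluescript lac/lacZα region with flanking T3 and T7 promoters are also present from the parental backbone.

The expression unit consists of the Gal4-regulated GAL1 promoter, an EYFP coding sequence, the Gateway cassette, and the CYC1 terminator. The cassette is bounded by attR1 and attR2 and contains a chloramphenicol resistance gene (CmR) and the ccdB toxin gene. ccdB kills standard E. coli strains, so the unrecombined vector has to be propagated in a ccdB-tolerant host. Chloramphenicol plus ampicillin selects for retention of the cassette. In an LR Clonase reaction with an attL-flanked entry clone, the CmR/ccdB segment is exchanged for the gene of interest. Ordinary E. coli can then survive only if they carry recombined plasmids. The inserted open reading frame sits downstream of EYFP, so an in-frame insert is expressed as an EYFP fusion under galactose control.

The vector belongs to a suite of yeast Gateway plasmids designed for high-throughput genetic analysis. It has no insert of its own, and the deposited full sequence is provided for reference only and may not match the plasmid exactly.
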