Features (pLannotate 1.2.2; 28 found; start..end, strand, type, name):
     70..573     -  misc_feature   CEN/ARS: S. cerevisiae CEN6 centromere fused to an autonomously replicating sequence
    610..714     +  promoter       AmpR promoter: bla
    715..1575    +  CDS            AmpR: β-lactamase; bla; confers resistance to ampicillin, carbenicillin, and related antibiotics
   1746..2334    +  rep_origin     ori: high-copy-number ColE1/pMB1/pBR322/pUC origin of replication
   2517..2609    +  CDS            lacI (fragment): lac repressor; lacI; The lac repressor binds to the lac operator to inhibit transcription in E. coli. This inhibition can be relieved by adding lactose or isopropyl-β-D-thiogalactopyranoside (IPTG).
   2622..2643    +  protein_bind   CAP binding site: CAP binding activates transcription in the presence of cAMP. E. coli catabolite activator protein
   2658..2688    +  promoter       lac promoter: promoter for the E. coli lac operon
   2696..2712    +  protein_bind   lac operator: The lac repressor binds to the lac operator to inhibit transcription in E. coli. This inhibition can be relieved by adding lactose or isopropyl-β-D-thiogalactopyranoside (IPTG). lac repressor encoded by lacI
   2757..2775    +  promoter       T3 promoter: promoter for bacteriophage T3 RNA polymerase
   2799..3240    +  promoter       GAL1 promoter: S. cerevisiae GAL1; inducible promoter, regulated by Gal4
   3255..3278    +  misc_feature   MCS (fragment): pBluescript multiple cloning site
   3284..4000    +  CDS            EYFP: EYFP is a basic (constitutively fluorescent) green/yellow fluorescent protein published in 1996, derived from Aequorea victoria. It is reported to be a very rapidly-maturing weak dimer with high acid sensitivity.
   4025..4149    +  protein_bind   attR1: mutant version of attR; recombination site for the Gateway® LR reaction LR Clonase™
   4174..4204    +  promoter       lac UV5 promoter: E. coli lac promoter with an "up" mutation
   4228..4257    +  promoter       cat promoter (fragment): promoter of the E. coli cat gene encoding chloramphenicol acetyltransferase
   4258..4917    +  CDS            CmR: chloramphenicol acetyltransferase; cat; confers resistance to chloramphenicol
   5099..5257    +  CDS            ccdA (fragment): CCDA_ECO57 - Also known as H, letA. Experimental evidence at protein level: Swiss-Prot protein existence level 1. Antitoxin component of a type II toxin-antitoxin (TA) system which inhibits the post-segregational killing (PSK) of plasmid-free cells, also referred to as a plasmid addiction system. Binds to and blocks the activity of CcdB; will also remove bound CcdB protein from the CcdB-GyrA complex by forming a CcdA-CcdB complex, a process termed rejuvenation. Functions as a transcriptional corepressor for the ccdAB operon, repression also requires CcdB (By similarity). From Escherichia coli
   5262..5564    +  CDS            ccdB: CCDB_ECOLI - Also known as G, letB, letD. Experimental evidence at protein level: Swiss-Prot protein existence level 1. Toxic component of a type II toxin-antitoxin (TA) system, functioning in plasmid maintainence. Responsible for the post- segregational killing (PSK) of plasmid-free cells, also referred to as a plasmid addiction system. Half-life of over 2 hours. Cell killing by CcdB is accompanied by filamentation, defects in chromosome and plasmid segregation, defects in cell division, formation of anucleate cells, decreased DNA synthesis and plasmid loss. Interferes with the activity of DN
   5608..5732    -  protein_bind   attR2: mutant version of attR; recombination site for the Gateway® LR reaction LR Clonase™
   5739..5986    +  terminator     CYC1 terminator: S. cerevisiae CYC1; transcription terminator for CYC1
   6005..6023    -  promoter       T7 promoter: promoter for bacteriophage T7 RNA polymerase
   6031..6186    +  CDS            lacZα (fragment): LacZα fragment of β-galactosidase; lacZ fragment
   6194..6649    +  rep_origin     f1 ori (sequence partly withheld): f1 bacteriophage origin of replication; arrow indicates direction of (+) strand synthesis
   6650..6701    -  misc_feature   bom (fragment): basis of mobility region from pBR322
   6780..7583    -  CDS            URA3: orotidine-5'-phosphate decarboxylase, required for uracil biosynthesis; S. cerevisiae URA3; yeast auxotrophic marker, counterselectable with 5-fluoroorotic acid (5-FOA)
   7584..7799    -  promoter       URA3 promoter: S. cerevisiae URA3
   7814..7863    -  misc_feature   bom (fragment): basis of mobility region from pBR322
   7965..1       -  CDS            rop (fragment) (across the origin): Rop protein, which maintains plasmids at low copy number; rop
>Addgene plasmid #14339 | pAG416GAL-EYFP-ccdB | depositor full sequence | sequence record 8002 | Author sequence
GACGAAAGGGCCTCGTGATACGCCTATTTTTATAGGTTAATGTCATGATAATAATGGTTTCTTAGGACGG
ATCGCTTGCCTGTAACTTACACGCGCCTCGTATCTTTTAATGATGGAATAATTTGGGAATTTACTCTGTG
TTTATTTATTTTTATGTTTTGTATTTGGATTTTAGAAAGTAAATAAAGAAGGTAGAAGAGTTACGGAATG
AAGAAAAAAAAATAAACAAAGGTTTAAAAAATTTCAACAAAAAGCGTACTTTACATATATATTTATTAGA
CAAGAAAAGCAGATTAAATAGATATACATTCGATTAACGATAAGTAAAATGTAAAATCACAGGATTTTCG
TGTGTGGTCTTCTACACAGACAAGATGAAACAATTCGGCATTAATACCTGAGAGCAGGAAGAGCAAGATA
AAAGGTAGTATTTGTTGGCGATCCCCCTAGAGTCTTTTACATCTTCGGAAAACAAAAACTATTTTTTCTT
TAATTTCTTTTTTTACTTTCTATTTTTAATTTATATATTTATATTAAAAAATTTAAATTATAATTATTTT
TATAGCACGTGATGAAAAGGACCCAGGTGGCACTTTTCGGGGAAATGTGCGCGGAACCCCTATTTGTTTA
TTTTTCTAAATACATTCAAATATGTATCCGCTCATGAGACAATAACCCTGATAAATGCTTCAATAATATT
GAAAAAGGAAGAGTATGAGTATTCAACATTTCCGTGTCGCCCTTATTCCCTTTTTTGCGGCATTTTGCCT
TCCTGTTTTTGCTCACCCAGAAACGCTGGTGAAAGTAAAAGATGCTGAAGATCAGTTGGGTGCACGAGTG
GGTTACATCGAACTGGATCTCAACAGCGGTAAGATCCTTGAGAGTTTTCGCCCCGAAGAACGTTTTCCAA
TGATGAGCACTTTTAAAGTTCTGCTATGTGGCGCGGTATTATCCCGTATTGACGCCGGGCAAGAGCAACT
CGGTCGCCGCATACACTATTCTCAGAATGACTTGGTTGAGTACTCACCAGTCACAGAAAAGCATCTTACG
GATGGCATGACAGTAAGAGAATTATGCAGTGCTGCCATAACCATGAGTGATAACACTGCGGCCAACTTAC
TTCTGACAACGATCGGAGGACCGAAGGAGCTAACCGCTTTTTTGCACAACATGGGGGATCATGTAACTCG
CCTTGATCGTTGGGAACCGGAGCTGAATGAAGCCATACCAAACGACGAGCGTGACACCACGATGCCTGTA
GCAATGGCAACAACGTTGCGCAAACTATTAACTGGCGAACTACTTACTCTAGCTTCCCGGCAACAATTAA
TAGACTGGATGGAGGCGGATAAAGTTGCAGGACCACTTCTGCGCTCGGCCCTTCCGGCTGGCTGGTTTAT
TGCTGATAAATCTGGAGCCGGTGAGCGTGGGTCTCGCGGTATCATTGCAGCACTGGGGCCAGATGGTAAG
CCCTCCCGTATCGTAGTTATCTACACGACGGGGAGTCAGGCAACTATGGATGAACGAAATAGACAGATCG
CTGAGATAGGTGCCTCACTGATTAAGCATTGGTAACTGTCAGACCAAGTTTACTCATATATACTTTAGAT
TGATTTAAAACTTCATTTTTAATTTAAAAGGATCTAGGTGAAGATCCTTTTTGATAATCTCATGACCAAA
ATCCCTTAACGTGAGTTTTCGTTCCACTGAGCGTCAGACCCCGTAGAAAAGATCAAAGGATCTTCTTGAG
ATCCTTTTTTTCTGCGCGTAATCTGCTGCTTGCAAACAAAAAAACCACCGCTACCAGCGGTGGTTTGTTT
GCCGGATCAAGAGCTACCAACTCTTTTTCCGAAGGTAACTGGCTTCAGCAGAGCGCAGATACCAAATACT
GTCCTTCTAGTGTAGCCGTAGTTAGGCCACCACTTCAAGAACTCTGTAGCACCGCCTACATACCTCGCTC
TGCTAATCCTGTTACCAGTGGCTGCTGCCAGTGGCGATAAGTCGTGTCTTACCGGGTTGGACTCAAGACG
ATAGTTACCGGATAAGGCGCAGCGGTCGGGCTGAACGGGGGGTTCGTGCACACAGCCCAGCTTGGAGCGA
ACGACCTACACCGAACTGAGATACCTACAGCGTGAGCTATGAGAAAGCGCCACGCTTCCCGAAGGGAGAA
AGGCGGACAGGTATCCGGTAAGCGGCAGGGTCGGAACAGGAGAGCGCACGAGGGAGCTTCCAGGGGGAAA
CGCCTGGTATCTTTATAGTCCTGTCGGGTTTCGCCACCTCTGACTTGAGCGTCGATTTTTGTGATGCTCG
TCAGGGGGGCGGAGCCTATGGAAAAACGCCAGCAACGCGGCCTTTTTACGGTTCCTGGCCTTTTGCTGGC
CTTTTGCTCACATGTTCTTTCCTGCGTTATCCCCTGATTCTGTGGATAACCGTATTACCGCCTTTGAGTG
AGCTGATACCGCTCGCCGCAGCCGAACGACCGAGCGCAGCGAGTCAGTGAGCGAGGAAGCGGAAGAGCGC
CCAATACGCAAACCGCCTCTCCCCGCGCGTTGGCCGATTCATTAATGCAGCTGGCACGACAGGTTTCCCG
ACTGGAAAGCGGGCAGTGAGCGCAACGCAATTAATGTGAGTTACCTCACTCATTAGGCACCCCAGGCTTT
ACACTTTATGCTTCCGGCTCCTATGTTGTGTGGAATTGTGAGCGGATAACAATTTCACACAGGAAACAGC
TATGACCATGATTACGCCAAGCGCGCAATTAACCCTCACTAAAGGGAACAAAAGCTGGAGCTCTAGTACG
GATTAGAAGCCGCCGAGCGGGCGACAGCCCTCCGACGGAAGACTCTCCTCCGTGCGTCCTCGTCTTCACC
GGTCGCGTTCCTGAAACGCAGATGTGCCTCGCGCCGCACTGCTCCGAACAATAAAGATTCTACAATACTA
GCTTTTATGGTTATGAAGAGGAAAAATTGGCAGTAACCTGGCCCCACAAACCTTCAAATTAACGAATCAA
ATTAACAACCATAGGATGATAATGCGATTAGTTTTTTAGCCTTATTTCTGGGGTAATTAATCAGCGAAGC
GATGATTTTTGATCTATTAACAGATATATAAATGGAAAAGCTGCATAACCACTTTAACTAATACTTTCAA
CATTTTCAGTTTGTATTACTTCTTATTCAAATGTCATAAAAGTATCAACAAAAAATTGTTAATATACCTC
TATACTTTAACGTCAAGGAGAAAAAACCCCGGATTCTAGAACTAGTGGATCCCCCGGGACAAAATGGTGA
GCAAGGGCGAGGAGCTGTTCACCGGGGTGGTGCCCATCCTGGTCGAGCTGGACGGCGACGTAAACGGCCA
CAAGTTCAGCGTGTCCGGCGAGGGCGAGGGCGATGCCACCTACGGCAAGCTGACCCTGAAGTTCATCTGC
ACCACCGGCAAGCTGCCCGTGCCCTGGCCCACCCTCGTGACCACCTTCGGCTACGGCCTGCAGTGCTTCG
CCCGCTACCCCGACCACATGAAGCAGCACGACTTCTTCAAGTCCGCCATGCCCGAAGGCTACGTCCAGGA
GCGCACCATCTTCTTCAAGGACGACGGCAACTACAAGACCCGCGCCGAGGTGAAGTTCGAGGGCGACACC
CTGGTGAACCGCATCGAGCTGAAGGGCATCGACTTCAAGGAGGACGGCAACATCCTGGGGCACAAGCTGG
AGTACAACTACAACAGCCACAACGTCTATATCATGGCCGACAAGCAGAAGAACGGCATCAAGGTGAACTT
CAAGATCCGCCACAACATCGAGGACGGCAGCGTGCAGCTCGCCGACCACTACCAGCAGAACACCCCCATC
GGCGACGGCCCCGTGCTGCTGCCCGACAACCACTACCTGAGCTACCAGTCCGCCCTGAGCAAAGACCCCA
ACGAGAAGCGCGATCACATGGTCCTGCTGGAGTTCGTGACCGCCGCCGGGATCACTCTCGGCATGGACGA
GCTGTACAAGGGTGGACCAGGTGGTGGACATCAAACAAGTTTGTACAAAAAAGCTGAACGAGAAACGTAA
AATGATATAAATATCAATATATTAAATTAGATTTTGCATAAAAAACAGACTACATAATACTGTAAAACAC
AACATATCCAGTCACTATGGCGGCCGCATTAGGCACCCCAGGCTTTACACTTTATGCTTCCGGCTCGTAT
AATGTGTGGATTTTGAGTTAGGATCCGTCGAGATTTTCAGGAGCTAAGGAAGCTAAAATGGAGAAAAAAA
TCACTGGATATACCACCGTTGATATATCCCAATGGCATCGTAAAGAACATTTTGAGGCATTTCAGTCAGT
TGCTCAATGTACCTATAACCAGACCGTTCAGCTGGATATTACGGCCTTTTTAAAGACCGTAAAGAAAAAT
AAGCACAAGTTTTATCCGGCCTTTATTCACATTCTTGCCCGCCTGATGAATGCTCATCCGGAATTCCGTA
TGGCAATGAAAGACGGTGAGCTGGTGATATGGGATAGTGTTCACCCTTGTTACACCGTTTTCCATGAGCA
AACTGAAACGTTTTCATCGCTCTGGAGTGAATACCACGACGATTTCCGGCAGTTTCTACACATATATTCG
CAAGATGTGGCGTGTTACGGTGAAAACCTGGCCTATTTCCCTAAAGGGTTTATTGAGAATATGTTTTTCG
TCTCAGCCAATCCCTGGGTGAGTTTCACCAGTTTTGATTTAAACGTGGCCAATATGGACAACTTCTTCGC
CCCCGTTTTCACCATGGGCAAATATTATACGCAAGGCGACAAGGTGCTGATGCCGCTGGCGATTCAGGTT
CATCATGCCGTCTGTGATGGCTTCCATGTCGGCAGAATGCTTAATGAATTACAACAGTACTGCGATGAGT
GGCAGGGCGGGGCGTAAACGCCGCGTGGATCCGGCTTACTAAAAGCCAGATAACAGTATGCGTATTTGCG
CGCTGATTTTTGCGGTATAAGAATATATACTGATATGTATACCCGAAGTATGTCAAAAAGAGGTATGCTA
TGAAGCAGCGTATTACAGTGACAGTTGACAGCGACAGCTATCAGTTGCTCAAGGCATATATGATGTCAAT
ATCTCCGGTCTGGTAAGCACAACCATGCAGAATGAAGCCCGTCGTCTGCGTGCCGAACGCTGGAAAGCGG
AAAATCAGGAAGGGATGGCTGAGGTCGCCCGGTTTATTGAAATGAACGGCTCTTTTGCTGACGAGAACAG
GGGCTGGTGAAATGCAGTTTAAGGTTTACACCTATAAAAGAGAGAGCCGTTATCGTCTGTTTGTGGATGT
ACAGAGTGATATTATTGACACGCCCGGGCGACGGATGGTGATCCCCCTGGCCAGTGCACGTCTGCTGTCA
GATAAAGTCTCCCGTGAACTTTACCCGGTGGTGCATATCGGGGATGAAAGCTGGCGCATGATGACCACCG
ATATGGCCAGTGTGCCGGTCTCCGTTATCGGGGAAGAAGTGGCTGATCTCAGCCACCGCGAAAATGACAT
CAAAAACGCCATTAACCTGATGTTCTGGGGAATATAAATGTCAGGCTCCCTTATACACAGCCAGTCTGCA
GGTCGACCATAGTGACTGGATATGTTGTGTTTTACAGTATTATGTAGTCTGTTTTTTATGCAAAATCTAA
TTTAATATATTGATATTTATATCATTTTACGTTTCTCGTTCAGCTTTCTTGTACAAAGTGGTTCGATGTC
ATGTAATTAGTTATGTCACGCTTACATTCACGCCCTCCCCCCACATCCGCTCTAACCGAAAAGGAAGGAG
TTAGACAACCTGAAGTCTAGGTCCCTATTTATTTTTTTATAGTTATGTTAGTATTAAGAACGTTATTTAT
ATTTCAAATTTTTCTTTTTTTTCTGTACAGACGCGTGTACGCATGTAACATTATACTGAAAACCTTGCTT
GAGAAGGTTTTGGGACGCTCGAAGGCTTTAATTTGCGGCCGGTACCCAATTCGCCCTATAGTGAGTCGTA
TTACGCGCGCTCACTGGCCGTCGTTTTACAACGTCGTGACTGGGAAAACCCTGGCGTTACCCAACTTAAT
CGCCTTGCAGCACATCCCCCTTTCGCCAGCTGGCGTAATAGCGAAGAGGCCCGCACCGATCGCCCTTCCC
AACAGTTGCGCAGCCTGAATGGCGAATGGCGCG
[124 nt withheld, positions 6194-6317]
C
[91 nt withheld, positions 6319-6409]
A
[49 nt withheld, positions 6411-6459]
CCTTTGACGTTGGAGTCCACGTTCTTT
[37 nt withheld, positions 6487-6523]
ACCCTATCTCGGTCTATTCTTTTGATTTATAAGGGATTTTGCCGATTTCGGCCTATTGGTTAAAAAATGA
GCTGATTTAACAAAAATTTAACGCGAATTTTAACAAAATATTAACGTTTACAATTTCCTGATGCGGTATT
TTCTCCTTACGCATCTGTGCGGTATTTCACACCGCATAGGGTAATAACTGATATAATTAAATTGAAGCTC
TAATTTGTGAGTTTAGTATACATGCATTTACTTATAATACAGTTTTTTAGTTTTGCTGGCCGCATCTTCT
CAAATATGCTTCCCAGCCTGCTTTTCTGTAACGTTCACCCTCTACCTTAGCATCCCTTCCCTTTGCAAAT
AGTCCTCTTCCAACAATAATAATGTCAGATCCTGTAGAGACCACATCATCCACGGTTCTATACTGTTGAC
CCAATGCGTCTCCCTTGTCATCTAAACCCACACCGGGTGTCATAATCAACCAATCGTAACCTTCATCTCT
TCCACCCATGTCTCTTTGAGCAATAAAGCCGATAACAAAATCTTTGTCGCTCTTCGCAATGTCAACAGTA
CCCTTAGTATATTCTCCAGTAGATAGGGAGCCCTTGCATGACAATTCTGCTAACATCAAAAGGCCTCTAG
GTTCCTTTGTTACTTCTTCTGCCGCCTGCTTCAAACCGCTAACAATACCTGGGCCCACCACACCGTGTGC
ATTCGTAATGTCTGCCCATTCTGCTATTCTGTATACACCCGCAGAGTACTGCAATTTGACTGTATTACCA
ATGTCAGCAAATTTTCTGTCTTCGAAGAGTAAAAAATTGTACTTGGCGGATAATGCCTTTAGCGGCTTAA
CTGTGCCCTCCATGGAAAAATCAGTCAAGATATCCACATGTGTTTTTAGTAAACAAATTTTGGGACCTAA
TGCTTCAACTAACTCCAGTAATTCCTTGGTGGTACGAACATCCAATGAAGCACACAAGTTTGTTTGCTTT
TCGTGCATGATATTAAATAGCTTGGCAGCAACAGGACTAGGATGAGTAGCAGCACGTTCCTTATATGTAG
CTTTCGACATGATTTATCTTCGTTTCCTGCAGGTTTTTGTTCTGTGCAGTTGGGTTAAGAATACTGGGCA
ATTTCATGTTTCTTCAACACTACATATGCGTATATATACCAATCTAAGTCTGTGCTCCTTCCTTCGTTCT
TCCTTCTGTTCGGAGATTACCGAATCAAAAAAATTTCAAAGAAACCGAAATCAAAAAAAAGAATAAAAAA
AAAATGATGAATTGAATTGAAAAGCTGTGGTATGGTGCACTCTCAGTACAATCTGCTCTGATGCCGCATA
GTTAAGCCAGCCCCGACACCCGCCAACACCCGCTGACGCGCCCTGACGGGCTTGTCTGCTCCCGGCATCC
GCTTACAGACAAGCTGTGACCGTCTCCGGGAGCTGCATGTGTCAGAGGTTTTCACCGTCATCACCGAAAC
GCGCGA
