>Addgene plasmid #14339 | pAG416GAL-EYFP-ccdB | addgene partial sequence | sequence record 20910 | 14339 with pRS_marker
TTCATTCATCATTTTTTTTTTATTCTTTTTTTTGATTTCGGTTTCCTTGAAATTTTTTTGATTCGGTAAT
CTCCGAACAGAAGGAAGAACGAAGGAAGGAGCACAGACTTAGATTGGTATATATACGCATATGTAGTGTT
GAAGAAACATGAAATTGCCCAGTATTCTTAACCCAACTGCACAGAACAAAAACCTGCAGGAAACGAAGAT
AAATCATGTCGAAAGCTACATATAAGGAACGTGCTGCTACTCATCCTAGTCCTGTTGCTGCCAAGCTATT
TAATATCATGCACGAAAAGCAAACAAACTTGTGTGCTTCATTGGATGTTCGTACCACCAAGGAATTACTG
GAGTTAGTTGAAGCATTAGGTCCCAAAATTTGTTTACTAAAAACACATGTGGATATCTTGACTGATTTTT
CCATGGAGGGCACAGTTAAGCCGCTAAAGGCATTATCCGCCAAGTACAATTTTTTACTCTTCGAAGACAG
AAAATTTGCTGACATTGGTAATACAGTCAAATTGCAGTACTCTGCGGGTGTATACAGAATAGCAGAATGG
GCAGACATTACGAATGCACACGGTGTGGTGGGCCCAGGTATTGTTAGCGGTTTGAAGCAGGCGGCAGAAG
AAGTAACAAAGGAACCTAGAGGCCTTTTGATGTTAGCAGAATTGTCATGCAAGGGCTCCCTATCTACTGG
AGAATATACTAAGGGTACTGTTGACATTGCGA
