>Addgene plasmid #14339 | pAG416GAL-EYFP-ccdB | addgene partial sequence | sequence record 20911 | 14339 with EXFP-R
TAGCCTTCGGGCATGGCGGACTTGAAGAAGTCGTGCTGCTTCATGTGGTCGGGGTAGCGGGCGAAGCACT
GCAGGCCGTAGCCGAAGGTGGTCACGAGGGTGGGCCAGGGCACGGGCAGCTTGCCGGTGGTGCAGATGAA
CTTCAGGGTCAGCTTGCCGTAGGTGGCATCGCCCTCGCCCTCGCCGGACACGCTGAACTTGTGGCCGTTT
ACGTCGCCGTCCAGCTCGACCAGGATGGGCACCACCCCGGTGAACAGCTCCTCGCCCTTGCTCACCATTT
TGTCCCGGGGGATCCACTAGTTCTAGAATCCGGGGTTTTTTCTCCTTGACGTTAAAGTATAGAGGTATAT
TAACAATTTTTTGTTGATACTTTTATTACATTTGAATAAGAAGTAATACAAACCGAAAATGTTGAAAGTA
TTAGTTAAAGTGGTTATGCAGTTTTTGCATTTATATATCTGTTAATAGATCAAAAATCATCGCTTCGCTG
ATTAATTACCCCAGAAATAAGGCTAAAAAACTAATCGCATTATCATCCTATGGTTGTTAATTTGATTCGT
TCATTTGAAGGTTTGTGGGGCCAGGTTACTGCCAATTTTTCCTCTTCATAACCATAAAAGCTAGTATTGT
AGAATCTTTATTGTTCGGAGCAGTGCGGCGCGAGGCACATCTG
